>Addgene plasmid #19175 | PL-452 N-Flag-4C | depositor partial sequence | sequence record 8941 | Author sequence
TGGATTACAAGGATGACGACGATAAGGGCTCCGCCGGATCGTTTTTGAATTGCTGCCCCGGCTGCTGCAT
GGAGCCCATAACTTCGTATAATGTATGCTATACGAAGTTATTAGGTCCCTCGAGGGGATCCACTAGT
