>Addgene plasmid #19175 | PL-452 N-Flag-4C | addgene partial sequence | sequence record 25032 | 19175 with Neo-F
GCTTTACGGTATCGCCGCTCCCGATTCGCAGCGCATCGCCTTCTATCGCCTTCTTGACGAGTTCTTCTGA
GGGGATCAATTCTCTAGAGCTCGCTGATCAGCCTCGACTGTGCCTTCTAGTTGCCAGCCATCTGTTGTTT
GCCCCTCCCCCGTGCCTTCCTTGACCCTGGAAGGTGCCACTCCCACTGTCCTTTCCTAATAAAATGAGGA
AATTGCATCGCATTGTCTGAGTAGGTGTCATTCTATTCTGGGGGGTGGGGTGGGGCAGGACAGCAAGGGG
GAGGATTGGGAAGACAATAGCAGGCATGCTGGGGATGCGGTGGGCTCTATGGCTTCTGAGGCGGAAAGAA
CCAGCTGGGGCTCGACTAGAGCTTGCGGAACCCTTAATATAACTTCGTATAATGTATGCTATACGAAGTT
ATTAGGTCCCTCGAGGGGATCCACTAGTTCTAGAGCGGCCGCCACCGCGGTGGAGCTCCAATTCGCCCTA
TAGTGAGTCGTATTACAATTCACTGGCCGTCGTTTTACAACGTCGTGACTGGGAAAACCCTGGCGTTACC
CAACTTAATCGCCTTGCAGCACATCCCCCTTTCGCCAGCTGGCGTAATAGCGAAGAGGCCCGCACCGATC
GCCCTTCCCAACAGTTGCGCAGCCTGAATGGCGAATGGAAATTGTAAGCGTTAATATTTTGTTAAAATTC
GCGTTAAATTTTTGTTAAATCAGCTCA
