>Addgene plasmid #19175 | PL-452 N-Flag-4C | addgene partial sequence | sequence record 25033 | 19175 with mPGK-F
TCTTCCTCATCTCCGGGCCTTTCGACCTGCAGCCTGTTGACAATTAATCATCGGCATAGTATATCGGCAT
AGTATAATACGACAAGGTGAGGAACTAAACCATGGGATCGGCCATTGAACAAGATGGATTGCACGCAGGT
TCTCCGGCCGCTTGGGTGGAGAGGCTATTCGGCTATGACTGGGCACAACAGACAATCGGCTGCTCTGATG
CCGCCGTGTTCCGGCTGTCAGCGCAGGGGCGCCCGGTTCTTTTTGTCAAGACCGACCTGTCCGGTGCCCT
GAATGAACTGCAGGACGAGGCAGCGCGGCTATCGTGGCTGGCCACGACGGGCGTTCCTTGCGCAGCTGTG
CTCGACGTTGTCACTGAAGCGGGAAGGGACTGGCTGCTATTGGGCGAAGTGCCGGGGCAGGATCTCCTGT
CATCTCACCTTGCTCCTGCCGAGAAAGTATCCATCATGGCTGATGCAATGCGGCGGCTGCATACGCTTGA
TCCGGCTACCTGCCCATTCGACCACCAAGCGAAACATCGCATCGAGCGAGCACGTACTCGGATGGAAGCC
GGTCTTGTCGATCAGGATGATCTGGACGAAGAGCATCAGGGGCTCGCGCCAGCCGAACTGTTCGCCAGGC
TCAAGGCGCGCATGCCCGACGGCGATGATCTCGTCGTGACCCATGGCGATGCCTGCTTGCCGAATATCAT
GGTGGAAAATGGCCGCTTTTCTGGATTCATCGACTGTGGCCGGCTGGGTGTGGCGGACCGCTATCAGGAC
ATAGCGTTGGCTACCCGTGATATTGCTGAAGAGCTTGGCGGCGAATGGGCTGACCGCTTCCTCGTGCTTT
ACGGTATCGCCGCTCCCGATTCGCAGCGCATCGCCTTCTATCGCCTTCTTGACGAGTTCTTCT
