>Addgene plasmid #19175 | PL-452 N-Flag-4C | addgene partial sequence | sequence record 25034 | 19175 with lac_promoter
CAGCTATGACCATGATTACGCCAAGCTCGAAATTAACCCTCACTAAAGGGAACAAAAGCTGGTACCATGG
ATTACAAGGATGACGACGATAAGGGCTCCGCCGGATCGTTTTTGAATTGCTGCCCCGGCTGCTGCATGGA
GCCCATAACTTCGTATAATGTATGCTATACGAAGTTATGCTAGCTTGGCTGCAGGTCGTCGAAATTCTAC
CGGGTAGGGGAGGCGCTTTTCCCAAGGCAGTCTGGAGCATGCGCTTTAGCAGCCCCGCTGGGCACTTGGC
GCTACACAAGTGGCCTCTGGCCTCGCACACATTCCACATCCACCGGTAGGCGCCAACCGGCTCCGTTCTT
TGGTGGCCCCTTCGCGCCACCTTCTACTCCTCCCCTAGTCAGGAAGTTCCCCCCCGCCCCGCAGCTCGCG
TCGTGCAGGACGTGACAAATGGAAGTAGCACGTCTCACTAGTCTCGTGCAGATGGACAGCACCGCTGAGC
AATGGAAGCGGGTAGGCCTTTGGGGCAGCGGCCAATAGCAGCTTTGCTCCTTCGCTTTCTGGGCTCAGAG
GCTGGGAAGGGGTGGGTCCGGGGGCGGGCTCAGGGGCGGGCTCAGGGGCGGGGCGGGCGCCCGAAGGTCC
TCCGGAGGCCCGGCATTCTGCACGCTTCAAAAGCGCACGTCTGCCGCGCTGTTCTCCTCTTCCTCATCTC
CGGGCCTTTCGACCTGCAGCCTGTTGACAATTAATCATCGGCATAGTATATCGGCATAGTATAATACGAC
AAGGTGAGGAACTAAACCATGGGATCGGCCATTGAACAAGATGGATTGCACGCAGGTTCTCCGGCCGCTT
GGGTGGAGAGGCTATTCGGCTATGACTGGGCACAACAGACAATCGGCTGCTCTGATGCCGCCGTGTTCCG
GCTGTCAGCGCAGGGGCGCCCGGTTCTTTTTGTCAAGACCGACCTGTCCCGTGCCTGATGACTGCAGACA
G
