>Addgene plasmid #19175 | PL-452 N-Flag-4C | addgene partial sequence | sequence record 25035 | 19175 with MSCV-rev
CGCCNCNCTACCCGGTAGAATTTCGACGACCTGCAGCCAAGCTAGCATAACTTCGTATAGCATACATTAT
ACGAAGTTATGGGCTCCATGCAGCAGCCGGGGCAGCAATTCAAAAACGATCCGGCGGAGCCCTTATCGTC
GTCATCCTTGTAATCCATGGTACCAGCTTTTGTTCCCTTTAGTGAGGGTTAATTTCGAGCTTGGCGTAAT
CATGGTCATAGCTGTTTCCTGTGTGAAATTGTTATCCGCTCACAATTCCACACAACATACGAGCCGGAAG
CATAAAGTGTAAAGCCTGGGGTGCCTAATGAGTGAGCTAACTCACATTAATTGCGTTGCGCTCACTGCCC
GCTTTCCAGTCGGGAAACCTGTCGTGCCAGCTGCATTAATGAATCGGCCAACGCGCGGGGAGAGGCGGTT
TGCGTATTGGGCGCTCTTCCGCTTCCTCGCTCACTGACTCGCTGCGCTCGGTCGTTCGGCTGCGGCGAGC
GGTATCAGCTCACTCAAAGGCGGTAATACGGTTATCCACAGAATCAGGGGATAACGCAGGAAAGAACATG
TGAGCAAAAGGCCAGCAAAAGGCCAGGAACCGTAAAAAGGCCGCGTTGCTGGCGTTTTTCCATAGGCTCC
GCCCCCCTGACGAGCATCACAAAAATCGACGCTCAAGTCAGANGTGGCGAAACCCGACAGGACTATAAAG
ATACCNNNGTTTCCCCCTGGAAGCTCCCTCGTGCGCTCTCCTGTTCCNACCCTGCCGCTTANCGGANACC
TGTCCGCCTTTCTCCCTTCGGGAA
