[The description below was written by a language model from this plasmid's Addgene catalogue record.]
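Description:
PL-452 N-Flag-4C is a Cre/Lox-type template plasmid built on the PL-452 backbone (recorded as 4,823 bp without insert). It carries a small 137 bp insert encoding a FLAG epitope joined to a tetracysteine (4C) tag, cloned by restriction digestion between KpnI and NheI sites that both remain intact. It is maintained as a high-copy plasmid in standard E. coli cloning strains under kanamycin selection. No feature table accompanies the record, so the origin of replication, the promoters, and the exact arrangement of lox sites relative to the tag and the selectable marker are not stated. The "Cre/Lox" classification indicates only that recombinase sites are present. In recombineering templates of this kind, such sites usually allow the selection marker to be excised after integration.

The associated publication describes recombineering-mediated tagging of Drosophila genomic constructs for in vivo localization and acute protein inactivation, which indicates the intended use. The plasmid supplies a tag cassette that can be inserted by homologous recombination in bacteria into a cloned genomic fragment, and the "N" in the name suggests a design for amino-terminal fusions. The FLAG epitope supports antibody-based detection or purification of the tagged protein. The tetracysteine motif binds membrane-permeable biarsenical dyes such as FlAsH and ReAsH, which allows fluorescent labelling of the fusion protein and its light-induced inactivation. The record notes that part of the plasmid derives from material made in another laboratory, and that distribution is limited to academic and nonprofit users.
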