Addgene plasmid #19175: PL-452 N-Flag-4C
Depositing lab: Patrik Verstreken. Depositing organization: Vlaams Instituut voor Biotechnologie (VIB, vzw). Publication: Recombineering-mediated tagging of Drosophila genomic constructs for in vivo localization and acute protein inactivation. Venken KJ, Kasprowicz J, Kuenen S, Yan J, Hassan BA, Verstreken P. Nucleic Acids Res. 2008 Oct;36(18):e114. doi: 10.1093/nar/gkn486. Epub 2008 Aug 1. PubMed 18676454.
Backbone
  Vector backbone: PL-452
  Backbone size w/o insert (bp): 4823
  Vector type: Cre/Lox
Growth in bacteria
  Bacterial resistance: Kanamycin, 50 μg/mL
  Growth temperature: 37°C
  Growth strain: DH5alpha
  Copy number: High Copy
Gene/Insert
  Gene/Insert name: FLAG tetracysteine tag (alt name: Flag-4C-PL-452)
  Insert size (bp): 137
  Cloning method: Restriction Enzyme; 5′ cloning site KpnI (not destroyed); 3′ cloning site NheI (not destroyed)
  Sequencing primers: 5′ n/a
Resource information
  A portion of this plasmid was derived from a plasmid made by: Dr. Roger Tsien
Terms and licenses: Academic/Nonprofit Terms; Industry Terms: Not Available to Industry
How to cite: PL-452 N-Flag-4C was a gift from Patrik Verstreken (Addgene plasmid # 19175 ; http://n2t.net/addgene:19175 ; RRID:Addgene_19175)
